>Addgene plasmid #136084 | CDS_GUS | addgene full sequence | sequence record 275014 | Addgene NGS Result
GATAACCGTATTACCGCCTTTGAGTGAGCTGATACCGCTCGCCGCAGCCGAACGACCGAGCGCAGCGAGT
CAGTGAGCGAGGAAGCCTGCATAACGCGAAGTAATCTTTTCGGTTTTAAAGAAAAAGGGCAGGGTGGTGA
CACCTTGCCCTTTTTTGCCGGACTGCAGGGTCTCGAATGTTACGTCCTGTAGAAACCCCAACCCGTGAAA
TCAAAAAACTCGACGGCCTGTGGGCATTCAGTCTGGATCGCGAAAACTGTGGAATTGATCAGCGTTGGTG
GGAAAGCGCGTTACAAGAAAGCCGGGCAATTGCTGTGCCAGGCAGTTTTAACGATCAGTTCGCCGATGCA
GATATTCGTAATTATGCGGGCAACGTCTGGTATCAGCGCGAAGTCTTTATACCGAAAGGTTGGGCAGGCC
AGCGTATCGTGCTGCGTTTCGATGCGGTCACTCATTACGGCAAAGTGTGGGTCAATAATCAGGAAGTGAT
GGAGCATCAGGGCGGCTATACGCCATTTGAAGCCGATGTCACGCCGTATGTTATTGCCGGGAAAAGTGTA
CGTATCACCGTTTGTGTGAACAACGAACTGAACTGGCAGACTATCCCGCCGGGAATGGTGATTACCGACG
AAAACGGCAAGAAAAAGCAGTCTTACTTCCATGATTTCTTTAACTATGCCGGGATCCATCGCAGCGTAAT
GCTCTACACCACGCCGAACACCTGGGTGGACGATATCACCGTGGTGACGCATGTCGCGCAAGACTGTAAC
CACGCGTCTGTTGACTGGCAGGTGGTGGCCAATGGTGATGTCAGCGTTGAACTGCGTGATGCGGATCAAC
AGGTGGTTGCAACTGGACAAGGCACTAGCGGGACTTTGCAAGTGGTGAATCCGCACCTCTGGCAACCGGG
TGAAGGTTATCTCTATGAACTGTGCGTCACAGCCAAAAGCCAGACAGAGTGTGATATCTACCCGCTTCGC
GTCGGCATCCGGTCAGTGGCAGTGAAGGGCGAACAGTTCCTGATTAACCACAAACCGTTCTACTTTACTG
GCTTTGGTCGTCATGAAGATGCGGACTTGCGTGGCAAAGGATTCGATAACGTGCTGATGGTGCACGACCA
CGCATTAATGGACTGGATTGGGGCCAACTCCTACCGTACCTCGCATTACCCTTACGCTGAAGAGATGCTC
GACTGGGCAGATGAACATGGCATCGTGGTGATTGATGAAACTGCTGCTGTCGGCTTTAACCTCTCTTTAG
GCATTGGTTTCGAAGCGGGCAACAAGCCGAAAGAACTGTACAGCGAAGAGGCAGTCAACGGGGAAACTCA
GCAAGCGCACTTACAGGCGATTAAAGAGCTGATAGCGCGTGACAAAAACCACCCAAGCGTGGTGATGTGG
AGTATTGCCAACGAACCGGATACCCGTCCGCAAGGTGCACGGGAATATTTCGCGCCACTGGCGGAAGCAA
CGCGTAAACTCGACCCGACGCGTCCGATCACCTGCGTCAATGTAATGTTCTGCGACGCTCACACCGATAC
CATCAGCGATCTCTTTGATGTGCTGTGCCTGAACCGTTATTACGGATGGTATGTCCAAAGCGGCGATTTG
GAAACGGCAGAGAAGGTACTGGAAAAAGAACTTCTGGCCTGGCAGGAGAAACTGCATCAGCCGATTATCA
TCACCGAATACGGCGTGGATACGTTAGCCGGGCTGCACTCAATGTACACCGACATGTGGAGTGAAGAGTA
TCAGTGTGCATGGCTGGATATGTATCACCGCGTCTTTGATCGCGTCAGCGCCGTCGTCGGTGAACAGGTA
TGGAATTTCGCCGATTTTGCGACCTCGCAAGGCATATTGCGCGTTGGCGGTAACAAGAAAGGGATCTTCA
CTCGCGACCGCAAACCGAAGTCGGCGGCTTTTCTGCTGCAAAAACGCTGGACTGGCATGAACTTCGGTGA
AAAACCGCAGCAGGGAGGCAAACAATGAGCTTTGAGACCGAATTCCAGAAATCATCCTTAGCGAAAGCTA
AGGATTTTTTTTATCTGAAATTCTGCCTCGTGATACGCCTATTTTTATAGGTTAATGTCATGATAATAAT
GGTTTCTTAGACGTCAGGTGGCACTCGAGTTGATCGGGCACGTAAGAGGTTCCAACTTTCACCATAATGA
AATAAGATCACTACCGGGCGTATTTTTTGAGTTATCGAGATTTTCAGGAGCTAAGGAAGCTAAAATGGAG
AAAAAAATCACTGGATATACCACCGTTGATATATCCCAATGGCATCGTAAAGAACATTTTGAGGCATTTC
AGTCAGTTGCTCAATGTACCTATAACCAGACCGTTCAGCTGGATATTACGGCCTTTTTAAAGACCGTAAA
GAAAAATAAGCACAAGTTTTATCCGGCCTTTATTCACATTCTTGCCCGCCTGATGAATGCTCATCCGGAA
TTTCGTATGGCAATGAAAGACGGTGAGCTGGTGATATGGGATAGTGTTCACCCTTGTTACACCGTTTTCC
ATGAGCAAACTGAAACGTTTTCATCGCTCTGGAGTGAATACCACGACGATTTCCGGCAGTTTCTACACAT
ATATTCGCAAGATGTGGCGTGTTACGGTGAAAACCTGGCCTATTTCCCTAAAGGGTTTATTGAGAATATG
TTTTTCGTCTCAGCCAATCCCTGGGTGAGTTTCACCAGTTTTGATTTAAACGTGGCCAATATGGACAACT
TCTTCGCCCCCGTTTTCACCATGGGCAAATATTATACGCAAGGCGACAAGGTGCTGATGCCGCTGGCGAT
TCAGGTTCATCATGCCGTTTGTGATGGCTTCCATGTCGGCAGAATGCTTAATGAATTACAACAGTACTGC
GATGAGTGGCAGGGCGGGGCGTAATTTGATATCGAGCTCGCTTGGACTCCTGTTGATAGATCCAGTAATG
ACCTCAGAACTCCATCTGGATTTGTTCAGAACGCTCGGTTGCCGCCGGGCGTTTTTTATTGGTGAGAATC
CAAGCCTCGAGCTGTCAGACCAAGTTTACTCATATATACTTTAGATTGATTTAAAACTTCATTTTTAATT
TAAAAGGATCTAGGTGAAGATCCTTTTTGATAATCTCATGACCAAAATCCCTTAACGTGAGTTTTCGTTC
CACTGAGCGTCAGACCCCGTAGAAAAGATCAAAGGATCTTCTTGAGATCCTTTTTTTCTGCGCGTAATCT
GCTGCTTGCAAACAAAAAAACCACCGCTACCAGCGGTGGTTTGTTTGCCGGATCAAGAGCTACCAACTCT
TTTTCCGAAGGTAACTGGCTTCAGCAGAGCGCAGATACCAAATACTGTTCTTCTAGTGTAGCCGTAGTTA
GGCCACCACTTCAAGAACTCTGTAGCACCGCCTACATACCTCGCTCTGCTAATCCTGTTACCAGTGGCTG
CTGCCAGTGGCGATAAGTCGTGTCTTACCGGGTTGGACTCAAGACGATAGTTACCGGATAAGGCGCAGCG
GTCGGGCTGAACGGGGGGTTCGTGCACACAGCCCAGCTTGGAGCGAACGACCTACACCGAACTGAGATAC
CTACAGCGTGAGCTATGAGAAAGCGCCACGCTTCCCGAAGGGAGAAAGGCGGACAGGTATCCGGTAAGCG
GCAGGGTCGGAACAGGAGAGCGCACGAGGGAGCTTCCAGGGGGAAACGCCTGGTATCTTTATAGTCCTGT
CGGGTTTCGCCACCTCTGACTTGAGCGTCGATTTTTGTGATGCTCGTCAGGGGGGCGGAGCCTGTGGAAA
AACGCCAGCAACGCGGCCTTTTTACGGTTCCTGGCCTTTTGCTGGCCTTTTGCTCACATGTTCTTTCCTG
CGTTATCCCCTGATTCTGTG
Features (pLannotate 1.2.2; 8 found; start..end, strand, type, name):
      1..86      +  rep_origin     RSF ori (fragment): Plasmids containing the RSF 1030 origin of replication can be propagated in E. coli cells that contain additional plasmids with compatible origins.
    105..162     -  terminator     his operon terminator: This putative transcriptin terminator from the E. coli his operon has a 2-bp deletion introduced during synthesis. Its efficiency has not been determined.
    177..1988    +  CDS            GUS: β-glucuronidase; uidA (or gusA) from E. coli
   2008..2051    +  terminator     bacterial terminator: putative bacterial transcription terminator
   2137..2234    +  promoter       cat promoter: promoter of the E. coli cat gene encoding chloramphenicol acetyltransferase
   2235..2891    +  CDS            cat: CAT_ECOLX - Experimental evidence at protein level: Swiss-Prot protein existence level 1. This enzyme is an effector of chloramphenicol resistance in bacteria. From Escherichia coli. This protein is used as a marker in many commonly used cloning vectors, such as pACYC184.
   2915..3009    +  terminator     lambda t0 terminator: transcription terminator from phage lambda
   3192..3780    +  rep_origin     ori: high-copy-number ColE1/pMB1/pBR322/pUC origin of replication
