[The description below was written by a language model from this plasmid's Addgene catalogue record and pLannotate feature annotations shown in this document.]
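Description:
CDS_GUS is a level-0 coding-sequence part plasmid for modular plant synthetic biology, built in the pUAP4 acceptor backbone and deposited as part of a toolkit for reprogramming gene expression in the liverwort Marchantia polymorpha. It is a small (about 3.9 kb) bacterial cloning vector rather than a complete expression construct. It is propagated in E. coli at high copy from a ColE1/pUC-type origin and selected with chloramphenicol through a cat gene, which is driven by its own promoter and followed by the lambda t0 terminator. The annotation also picks up a short fragment resembling the RSF origin. This is only a partial match, so it is unlikely to be a functional second replicon.

The payload is the E. coli β-glucuronidase (uidA/gusA) open reading frame, listed as a synthetic sequence that has been "domesticated" by removing internal BsaI and SapI sites. This makes it compatible with Type IIS (Golden Gate/Loop-style) assembly. The record notes that this version carries no intron, unlike intron-containing GUS variants that are often used to prevent expression in bacteria. The insert is flanked by bacterial transcription terminators (a his operon terminator on the opposite strand upstream and a putative terminator downstream), which insulate the part from read-through in the backbone. No plant promoter, untranslated region or plant terminator is annotated, so these must come from other parts when the CDS is assembled into a transcription unit. The resulting constructs are intended for histochemical GUS reporter assays of promoter activity or expression pattern in plant tissue.
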