Addgene plasmid #136084: CDS_GUS
Purpose: For histochemical _-glucuronidase activity assays. This GUS CDS does not have an intron.
Depositing lab: Jim Haseloff. Depositing organization: University of Cambridge. Publication: Systematic tools for reprogramming plant gene expression in a simple model, Marchantia polymorpha. Sauret-Gueto S, Frangedakis E, Silvestri L, Rebmann M, Tomaselli M, Markel K, Delmans M, West A, Patron NJ, Haseloff J. ACS Synth Biol. 2020 Mar 12. doi: 10.1021/acssynbio.9b00511. PubMed 32163700.
Backbone
  Vector backbone: pUAP4
  Vector type: Plant Expression, Synthetic Biology
Growth in bacteria
  Bacterial resistance: Chloramphenicol, 25 μg/mL
  Growth temperature: 37°C
  Growth strain: DH5alpha
  Copy number: High Copy
Gene/Insert
  Gene/Insert name: CDS_GUS
  Species: Synthetic
  Mutation: BsaI/ SapI domesticated
  Cloning method: Restriction Enzyme; 5′ cloning site BsaI (destroyed during cloning); 3′ cloning site BsaI (destroyed during cloning)
  Sequencing primers: 5′ n/a
Depositor comments: Please visit https://www.biorxiv.org/content/10.1101/2020.02.29.971002v1 for bioRxiv preprint.
How to cite: CDS_GUS was a gift from Jim Haseloff (Addgene plasmid # 136084 ; http://n2t.net/addgene:136084 ; RRID:Addgene_136084)
